>Addgene plasmid #110643 | pMXs_FLAG-Sfxn2 (CG6812) | addgene full sequence | sequence record 265848 | Addgene NGS Result
AAATAGGGGTTCCGCGCACATTTCCCCGAAAAGTGCCACCTGCATAATGAAAGACCCCACCTGTAGGTTT
GGCAAGCTAGCTTAAGTAACGCCATTTTGCAAGGCATGGAAAAATACATAACTGAGAATAGAAAAGTTCA
GATCAAGGTCAGGAACAGATGGAACAGCTGAATATGGGCCAAACAGGATATCTGTGGTAAGCAGTTCCTG
CCCCGGCTCAGGGCCAAGAACAGATGGAACAGCTGAATATGGGCCAAACAGGATATCTGTGGTAAGCAGT
TCCTGCCCCGGCTCAGGGCCAAGAACAGATGGTCCCCAGATGCGGTCCAGCCCTCAGCAGTTTCTAGAGA
ACCATCAGATGTTTCCAGGGTGCCCCAAGGACCTGAAATGACCCTGTGCCTTATTTGAACTAACCAATCA
GTTCGCTTCTCGCTTCTGTTCGCGCGCTTCTGCTCCCCGAGCTCAATAAAAGAGCCCACAACCCCTCACT
CGGCGCGCCAGTCCTCCGATTGACTGAGTCGCCCGGGTACCCGTGTATCCAATAAACCCTCTTGCAGTTG
CATCCGACTTGTGGTCTCGCTGTTCCTTGGGAGGGTCTCCTCTGAGTGATTGACTACCCGTCAGCGGGGG
TCTTTCATTTGGGGGCTCGTCCGGGATCGGGAGACCCCTGCCCAGGGACCACCGACCCACCACCGGGAGG
TAAGCTGGCCAGCAACTTATCTGTGTCTGTCCGATTGTCTAGTGTCTATGACTGATTTTATGCGCCTGCG
TCGGTACTAGTTAGCTAACTAGCTCTGTATCTGGCGGACCCGTGGTGGAACTGACGAGTTCGGAACACCC
GGCCGCAACCCTGGGAGACGTCCCAGGGACTTCGGGGGCCGTTTTTGTGGCCCGACCTGAGTCCAAAAAT
CCCGATCGTTTTGGACTCTTTGGTGCACCCCCCTAATAGGAGGGATATGTGGTTCTGGTAGGAGACGAGA
ACCTAAAACAGTTCCCGCCTCCGTCTGAATTTTTGCTTTCGGTTTGGGACCGAAGCCGCGCCGCGCGTCT
TGTCTGCTGCAGCATCGTTCTGTGTTGTCTCTGTCTGACTGTGTTTCTGTATTTGTCTGAAAATTAGGGC
CAGACTGTTACCACTCCCTTAAGTTTGACCTTAGGTCACTGGAAAGATGTCGAGCGGATCGCTCACAACC
AGTCGGTAGATGTCAAGAAGAGACGTTGGGTTACCTTCTGCTCTGCAGAATGGCCAACCTTTAACGTCGG
ATGGCCGCGAGACGGCACCTTTAACCGAGACCTCATCACCCAGGTTAAGATCAAGGTCTTTTCACCTGGC
CCGCATGGACACCCAGACCAGGTCCCCTACATCGTGACCTGGGAAGCCTTGGCTTTTGACCCCCCTCCCT
GGGTCAAGCCCTTTGTACACCCTAAGCCTCCGCCTCCTCTTCCTCCATCCGCCCCGTCTCTCCCCCTTGA
ACCTCCTCGTTCGACCCCGCCTCGATCCTCCCTTTATCCAGCCCTCACTCCTTCTCTAGGCGCCCCCATA
TGGCCATATGAGATCTTATATGGGGCACCCCCGCCCCTTGTAAACTTCCCTGACCCTGACATGACAAGAG
TTACTAACAGCCCCTCTCTCCAAGCTCACTTACAGGCTCTCTACTTAGTCCAGCACGAAGTCTGGAGACC
TCTGGCGGCAGCCTACCAAGAACAACTGGACCGACCGGTGGTACCTCACCCTTACCGAGTCGGCGACACA
GTGTGGGTCCGCCGACACCAGACTAAGAACCTAGAACCTCGCTGGAAAGGACCTTACACAGTCCTGCTGA
CCACCCCCACCGCCCTCAAAGTAGACGGCATCGCAGCTTGGATACACGCCGCCCACGTGAAGGCTGCCGA
CCCCGGGGGTGGACCATCCTCTAGACTGCCGGATCTAGCTAGTTAATTAAGGATCCGCCACCATGGACTA
CAAGGACCACGACGGTGACTACAAGGACCACGACATCGACTACAAGGACGACGACGACAAGGGGCATGGC
ACCGGCAGCACCGGCAGCGAATTCATGTCACAAGTTTCAACCCTTATAGATGTCGATAAACCCCTCTTCG
ATCTTAGCACTTTCGCAGGTAGGTTCCAGTACTTTGCATGGATGACTGACCCCAGAACTGTCGTGGTGAG
TTCAGACAGACTCTTGGAAGCCAAAGCTATGGTAGAAAGATACAGGAAAGGGGACCAGTCTCCCCCACTC
AAACCGGAAGAGGTTCATTATAATATGAAACTGTATAACTCCGCTTTTCACCCCGATACAGGAGAGCTCC
AAAACTTTTGCGGTAGGATGTCATTTCAAGTGCCTGGAGGTATGCTCATTACTGGCGGAATGCTTGCTTT
CTATAGGACTGTTCCTGCTGTCGTATTGTGGCAGTTCATAAATCAATCATTCAACGCAGTAGTAAACTAT
ACTAATCGCAACGCGAACAGTCCTACTTCAGTTACTCAATTGGGCGTCGCTTATGTCAGTGCGACGACTT
CTGCGCTTGTTGCGGCGATTGGATGCAAGAACTATTGGTCTAAGAAAGCAACTCCTTTGTTCCAGAGGTT
CGTGCCCTTTGCCGCTGTTGCTGCCGCGAACTTCGTCAATATACCCTTGATGAGGCAGAACGAGATAATC
AATGGCATCGAAGTGAAGAACGACGACGGGGTAGTCGTTGGTCAGAGCCGCCTGGCCGCCATTAAGGGGA
TTGGGGAAGTTGTCGTGAGCAGAATTGCTATGGCCGCGCCCGGTATGTTGGTTCTGCCCCTTATCATGGA
GCGCCTTGAGAAACTTCCTGCATATAGGCGCATTAAGTGGATAAATGCGCCCTTCCAGACCTTGTTGGTC
GGCTGTTTCCTCTGTTTCATGGTTCCTACAGCTTGTGCACTGTTTCCCCAGCAATGCTCACTCGATACTT
CTATAATGAGGACGTTTGAACCTGAACTTTATGAGGATTTGGAGAAAAAGACCCAAGGCAAAGTCCCGAA
GCGCGTTTACTTCAACAAGGGTCTGTAAGCGGCCGCTACGTAAATTCCGCCCCCCCCCCCCCTCCCCCCC
CCCTAACGTTACTGGCCGAAGCCGCTTGGAATAAGGCCGGTGTGCGTTTGTCTATATGTTATTTTCCACC
ATATTGCCGTCTTTTGGCAATGTGAGGGCCCGGAAACCTGGCCCTGTCTTCTTGACGAGCATTCCTAGGG
GTCTTTCCCCTCTCGCCAAAGGAATGCAAGGTCTGTTGAATGTCGTGAAGGAAGCAGTTCCTCTGGAAGC
TTCTTGAAGACAAACAACGTCTGTAGCGACCCTTTGCAGGCAGCGGAACCCCCCACCTGGCGACAGGTGC
CTCTGCGGCCAAAAGCCACGTGTATAAGATACACCTGCAAAGGCGGCACAACCCCAGTGCCACGTTGTGA
GTTGGATAGTTGTGGAAAGAGTCAAATGGCTCTCCTCAAGCGTATTCAACAAGGGGCTGAAGGATGCCCA
GAAGGTACCCCATTGTATGGGATCTGATCTGGGGCCTCGGTGCACATGCTTTACATGTGTTTAGTCGAGG
TTAAAAAAACGTCTAGGCCCCCCGAACCACGGGGACGTGGTTTTCCTTTGAAAAACACGATGATAATATG
GCCACAACCATGGTTCCTTTGTCTCAAGAAGAATCCACCCTCATTGAAAGAGCAACGGCTACAATCAACA
GCATCCCCATCTCTGAAGACTACAGCGTCGCCAGCGCAGCTCTCTCTAGCGACGGCCGCATCTTCACTGG
TGTCAATGTATATCATTTTACTGGGGGACCTTGTGCAGAACTCGTGGTGCTGGGCACTGCTGCTGCTGCG
GCAGCTGGCAACCTGACTTGTATCGTCGCGATCGGAAATGAGAACAGGGGCATCTTGAGCCCCTGCGGAC
GGTGCCGACAGGTGCTTCTCGATCTGCATCCTGGGATCAAAGCCATAGTGAAGGACAGTGATGGACAGCC
GACGGCAGTTGGGATTCGTGAATTGCTGCCCTCTGGTTATGTGTGGGAGGGCTAAGTCGACGATAAAATA
AAAGATTTTATTTAGTCTCCAGAAAAAGGGGGGAATGAAAGACCCCACCTGTAGGTTTGGCAAGCTAGCT
TAAGTAACGCCATTTTGCAAGGCATGGAAAAATACATAACTGAGAATAGAGAAGTTCAGATCAAGGTCAG
GAACAGATGGAACAGCTGAATATGGGCCAAACAGGATATCTGTGGTAAGCAGTTCCTGCCCCGGCTCAGG
GCCAAGAACAGATGGAACAGCTGAATATGGGCCAAACAGGATATCTGTGGTAAGCAGTTCCTGCCCCGGC
TCAGGGCCAAGAACAGATGGTCCCCAGATGCGGTCCAGCCCTCAGCAGTTTCTAGAGAACCATCAGATGT
TTCCAGGGTGCCCCAAGGACCTGAAATGACCCTGTGCCTTATTTGAACTAACCAATCAGTTCGCTTCTCG
CTTCTGTTCGCGCGCTTCTGCTCCCCGAGCTCAATAAAAGAGCCCACAACCCCTCACTCGGGGCGCCAGT
CCTCCGATTGACTGAGTCGCCCGGGTACCCGTGTATCCAATAAACCCTCTTGCAGTTGCATCCGACTTGT
GGTCTCGCTGTTCCTTGGGAGGGTCTCCTCTGAGTGATTGACTACCCGTCAGCGGGGGTCTTTCACATGC
AGCATGTATCAAAATTAATTTGGTTTTTTTTCTTAAGTATTTACATTAAATGGCCATAGTTGCATTAATG
AATCGGCCAACGCGCGGGGAGAGGCGGTTTGCGTATTGGGCGCTCTTCCGCTTCCTCGCTCACTGACTCG
CTGCGCTCGGTCGTTCGGCTGCGGCGAGCGGTATCAGCTCACTCAAAGGCGGTAATACGGTTATCCACAG
AATCAGGGGATAACGCAGGAAAGAACATGTGAGCAAAAGGCCAGCAAAAGGCCAGGAACCGTAAAAAGGC
CGCGTTGCTGGCGTTTTTCCATAGGCTCCGCCCCCCTGACGAGCATCACAAAAATCGACGCTCAAGTCAG
AGGTGGCGAAACCCGACAGGACTATAAAGATACCAGGCGTTTCCCCCTGGAAGCTCCCTCGTGCGCTCTC
CTGTTCCGACCCTGCCGCTTACCGGATACCTGTCCGCCTTTCTCCCTTCGGGAAGCGTGGCGCTTTCTCA
TAGCTCACGCTGTAGGTATCTCAGTTCGGTGTAGGTCGTTCGCTCCAAGCTGGGCTGTGTGCACGAACCC
CCCGTTCAGCCCGACCGCTGCGCCTTATCCGGTAACTATCGTCTTGAGTCCAACCCGGTAAGACACGACT
TATCGCCACTGGCAGCAGCCACTGGTAACAGGATTAGCAGAGCGAGGTATGTAGGCGGTGCTACAGAGTT
CTTGAAGTGGTGGCCTAACTACGGCTACACTAGAAGAACAGTATTTGGTATCTGCGCTCTGCTGAAGCCA
GTTACCTTCGGAAAAAGAGTTGGTAGCTCTTGATCCGGCAAACAAACCACCGCTGGTAGCGGTGGTTTTT
TTGTTTGCAAGCAGCAGATTACGCGCAGAAAAAAAGGATCTCAAGAAGATCCTTTGATCTTTTCTACGGG
GTCTGACGCTCAGTGGAACGAAAACTCACGTTAAGGGATTTTGGTCATGAGATTATCAAAAAGGATCTTC
ACCTAGATCCTTTTGCGGCCGGCCGCAAATCAATCTAAAGTATATATGAGTAAACTTGGTCTGACAGTTA
CCAATGCTTAATCAGTGAGGCACCTATCTCAGCGATCTGTCTATTTCGTTCATCCATAGTTGCCTGACTC
CCCGTCGTGTAGATAACTACGATACGGGAGGGCTTACCATCTGGCCCCAGTGCTGCAATGATACCGCGAG
ACCCACGCTCACCGGCTCCAGATTTATCAGCAATAAACCAGCCAGCCGGAAGGGCCGAGCGCAGAAGTGG
TCCTGCAACTTTATCCGCCTCCATCCAGTCTATTAATTGTTGCCGGGAAGCTAGAGTAAGTAGTTCGCCA
GTTAATAGTTTGCGCAACGTTGTTGCCATTGCTACAGGCATCGTGGTGTCACGCTCGTCGTTTGGTATGG
CTTCATTCAGCTCCGGTTCCCAACGATCAAGGCGAGTTACATGATCCCCCATGTTGTGCAAAAAAGCGGT
TAGCTCCTTCGGTCCTCCGATCGTTGTCAGAAGTAAGTTGGCCGCAGTGTTATCACTCATGGTTATGGCA
GCACTGCATAATTCTCTTACTGTCATGCCATCCGTAAGATGCTTTTCTGTGACTGGTGAGTACTCAACCA
AGTCATTCTGAGAATAGTGTATGCGGCGACCGAGTTGCTCTTGCCCGGCGTCAATACGGGATAATACCGC
GCCACATAGCAGAACTTTAAAAGTGCTCATCATTGGAAAACGTTCTTCGGGGCGAAAACTCTCAAGGATC
TTACCGCTGTTGAGATCCAGTTCGATGTAACCCACTCGTGCACCCAACTGATCTTCAGCATCTTTTACTT
TCACCAGCGTTTCTGGGTGAGCAAAAACAGGAAGGCAAAATGCCGCAAAAAAGGGAATAAGGGCGACACG
GAAATGTTGAATACTCATACTCTTCCTTTTTCAATATTATTGAAGCATTTATCAGGGTTATTGTCTCATG
AGCGGATACATATTTGAATGTATTTAGAAAAATAAAC
Features (pLannotate 1.2.2; 16 found; start..end, strand, type, name):
     46..639     +  LTR            LTR: long terminal repeat from Moloney murine leukemia virus
    702..901     +  misc_feature   MMLV Ψ: packaging signal of Moloney murine leukemia virus (MMLV)
    953..1041    +  misc_feature   MESV Ψ (fragment): packaging signal of murine embryonic stem cell virus
   1118..1534    +  CDS            gag (truncated): truncated Moloney murine leukemia virus (MMLV) gag gene lacking the start codon
   1544..1918    +  misc_feature   pol region: Moloney murine leukemia virus (MMLV) pol region containing the splice acceptor site
   2001..2021    +  CDS            FLAG (fragment): FLAG® epitope tag, followed by an enterokinase cleavage site
   2022..2049    +  CDS            TDsmURFP (fragment): monomeric tandem dimer of a small ultra-red fluorescent protein derived from a cyanobacterial phycobiliprotein (Rodriguez et al., 2016)
   2055..3035    +  CDS            Sfxn2: SFXN2_DROME - Experimental evidence at transcript level: Swiss-Prot protein existence level 2. Mitochondrial amino-acid transporter that mediates transport of serine into mitochondria. From Drosophila melanogaster (Fruit fly).
   3174..3636    +  misc_feature   IRES: internal ribosome entry site (IRES) of the encephalomyocarditis virus (EMCV)
   3656..4045    +  CDS            BSD: blasticidin S deaminase; Aspergillus terreus BSD; confers resistance to blasticidin
   4094..4215    +  LTR            3' LTR (ΔU3) (fragment): self-inactivating 3' long terminal repeat (LTR) from Moloney murine leukemia virus
   4216..4685    +  LTR            LTR: long terminal repeat from Moloney murine leukemia virus
   4751..4803    -  CDS            lacI (fragment): lac repressor; lacI; The lac repressor binds to the lac operator to inhibit transcription in E. coli. This inhibition can be relieved by adding lactose or isopropyl-β-D-thiogalactopyranoside (IPTG).
   4986..5574    -  rep_origin     ori: high-copy-number ColE1/pMB1/pBR322/pUC origin of replication
   5738..6598    -  CDS            AmpR: β-lactamase; bla; confers resistance to ampicillin, carbenicillin, and related antibiotics
   6599..16      -  promoter       AmpR promoter (across the origin): bla
