[The description below was written by a language model from this plasmid's Addgene catalogue record and pLannotate feature annotations shown in this document.]
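Description:
pMXs_FLAG-Sfxn2 (CG6812) is a Moloney murine leukemia virus-based retroviral vector, built on the pMXs-IRES-Blasticidin backbone, for expressing an N-terminally FLAG-tagged Drosophila melanogaster sideroflexin homologue, CG6812 (annotated as Sfxn2), in mammalian cells. The bacterial portion carries a high-copy ColE1/pUC-type origin and the β-lactamase gene with its own promoter, giving ampicillin selection in E. coli. The record lists a recombination-reduced strain as the host, which is common for plasmids with repeated LTRs.

The proviral region is flanked by MMLV long terminal repeats. No separate internal promoter is annotated, so transcription is presumably driven by the 5′ LTR, as is usual for pMXs vectors. Downstream of the 5′ LTR lie the MMLV packaging signal, a truncated gag segment lacking its start codon that extends the packaging region, and a pol fragment containing the splice acceptor. Because no functional viral genes are present, particles must be produced in packaging cells that supply them in trans.

The insert is a codon-optimized cDNA with no amino acid changes, cloned between BamHI and NotI, with the FLAG epitope placed between BamHI and EcoRI ahead of the gene. A short hit to a fluorescent protein between the tag and the coding sequence is only a few codons long and is most likely a spurious match to linker sequence. An EMCV IRES follows the insert and directs translation of blasticidin S deaminase from the same transcript, so blasticidin-resistant transduced cells should also express the tagged protein.

Swiss-Prot describes the encoded protein as a mitochondrial amino-acid transporter that imports serine. The plasmid comes from a study of SFXN1 as a mitochondrial serine transporter in one-carbon metabolism, but the record does not state the specific experiments in which it was used.
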