Addgene plasmid #110643: pMXs_FLAG-Sfxn2 (CG6812)
Purpose: Retroviral expression of Flag-tagged Drosophila CG6812 in mammalian cells
Depositing lab: David Sabatini. Depositing organization: Whitehead Institute for Biomedical Research. Publication: SFXN1 is a mitochondrial serine transporter required for one-carbon metabolism. Kory N, Wyant GA, Prakash G, Uit de Bos J, Bottanelli F, Pacold ME, Chan SH, Lewis CA, Wang T, Keys HR, Guo YE, Sabatini DM. Science. 2018 Nov 16;362(6416). pii: 362/6416/eaat9528. doi: 10.1126/science.aat9528. PubMed 30442778.
Backbone
  Vector backbone: pMXs-IRES-Blasticidin
  Backbone manufacturer: Cell Biolabs, Inc.
  Backbone size w/o insert (bp): 5600
  Vector type: Mammalian Expression, Retroviral
  Selectable markers: Blasticidin
Growth in bacteria
  Bacterial resistance: Ampicillin, 100 μg/mL
  Growth temperature: 30°C
  Growth strain: NEB Stable
  Copy number: High Copy
Gene/Insert
  Gene/Insert name: CG6812
  Species: D. melanogaster (fly)
  Insert size (bp): 1086
  Mutation: codon-optimized cDNA (no amino acid mutations)
  Entrez Gene: CG6812 (a.k.a. Dmel\CG6812)
  Tag / fusion protein: FLAG (N terminal on insert)
  Cloning method: Restriction Enzyme; 5′ cloning site BamHI - FLAG tag - EcoRI - gene (unknown if destroyed); 3′ cloning site NotI (unknown if destroyed)
  Sequencing primers: 5′ GTGGACCATCCTCTAG; 3′ GACGGCAATATGGTG
Terms and licenses: Academic/Nonprofit Terms; Industry Terms: Not Available to Industry
How to cite: pMXs_FLAG-Sfxn2 (CG6812) was a gift from David Sabatini (Addgene plasmid # 110643 ; http://n2t.net/addgene:110643 ; RRID:Addgene_110643)
