>Addgene plasmid #110643 | pMXs_FLAG-Sfxn2 (CG6812) | depositor partial sequence | sequence record 208028 | Insert
ATGGACTACAAGGACCACGACGGTGACTACAAGGACCACGACATCGACTACAAGGACGACGACGACAAGG
GGCATGGCACCGGCAGCACCGGCAGCGAATTCATGTCACAAGTTTCAACCCTTATAGATGTCGATAAACC
CCTCTTCGATCTTAGCACTTTCGCAGGTAGGTTCCAGTACTTTGCATGGATGACTGACCCCAGAACTGTC
GTGGTGAGTTCAGACAGACTCTTGGAAGCCAAAGCTATGGTAGAAAGATACAGGAAAGGGGACCAGTCTC
CCCCACTCAAACCGGAAGAGGTTCATTATAATATGAAACTGTATAACTCCGCTTTTCACCCCGATACAGG
AGAGCTCCAAAACTTTTGCGGTAGGATGTCATTTCAAGTGCCTGGAGGTATGCTCATTACTGGCGGAATG
CTTGCTTTCTATAGGACTGTTCCTGCTGTCGTATTGTGGCAGTTCATAAATCAATCATTCAACGCAGTAG
TAAACTATACTAATCGCAACGCGAACAGTCCTACTTCAGTTACTCAATTGGGCGTCGCTTATGTCAGTGC
GACGACTTCTGCGCTTGTTGCGGCGATTGGATGCAAGAACTATTGGTCTAAGAAAGCAACTCCTTTGTTC
CAGAGGTTCGTGCCCTTTGCCGCTGTTGCTGCCGCGAACTTCGTCAATATACCCTTGATGAGGCAGAACG
AGATAATCAATGGCATCGAAGTGAAGAACGACGACGGGGTAGTCGTTGGTCAGAGCCGCCTGGCCGCCAT
TAAGGGGATTGGGGAAGTTGTCGTGAGCAGAATTGCTATGGCCGCGCCCGGTATGTTGGTTCTGCCCCTT
ATCATGGAGCGCCTTGAGAAACTTCCTGCATATAGGCGCATTAAGTGGATAAATGCGCCCTTCCAGACCT
TGTTGGTCGGCTGTTTCCTCTGTTTCATGGTTCCTACAGCTTGTGCACTGTTTCCCCAGCAATGCTCACT
CGATACTTCTATAATGAGGACGTTTGAACCTGAACTTTATGAGGATTTGGAGAAAAAGACCCAAGGCAAA
GTCCCGAAGCGCGTTTACTTCAACAAGGGTCTGTAA
